Addgene plasmid #154817: pRG705_lexO-AsiSI_LexA-TF_LEU2MX
Purpose: Inducible expression of AsiSI endonuclease in S. cerevisiae
Depositing lab: Lorraine Symington. Depositing organization: Columbia University. Publication: Efficient DNA double-strand break formation at single or multiple defined sites in the Saccharomyces cerevisiae genome. Gnugge R, Symington LS. Nucleic Acids Res. 2020 Oct 14. pii: 5923424. doi: 10.1093/nar/gkaa833. PubMed 33053188.
Backbone
  Vector backbone: pRG205MX
  Backbone manufacturer: Addgene plasmid # 64535
  Backbone size w/o insert (bp): 5193
  Total vector size (bp): 9655
  Vector type: Yeast Expression
  Selectable markers: LEU2
Growth in bacteria
  Bacterial resistance: Ampicillin, 100 μg/mL
  Growth temperature: 37°C
  Growth strain: DH5alpha
  Copy number: High Copy
Gene/Insert 1
  Gene/Insert name: AsiSI endonuclease (alt name: asiSIR)
  Species: Arthrobacter sp. S
  Insert size (bp): 1613
  Promoter: lexO_4-CYC1_core
  Tag / fusion protein: NLS (C terminal on insert); FLAG (C terminal on insert)
  Cloning method: Restriction Enzyme; 5′ cloning site SacI (not destroyed); 3′ cloning site KpnI (non-unique) (not destroyed)
  Sequencing primers: 5′ T7 TAATACGACTCACTATAGGG
Gene/Insert 2
  Gene/Insert name: LexA-ER-B112
  Species: Synthetic
  Insert size (bp): 2926
  Promoter: ACT1
  Cloning method: Restriction Enzyme; 5′ cloning site XbaI (non-unique) (not destroyed); 3′ cloning site KpnI (non-unique) (not destroyed)
  Sequencing primers: 5′ ACT1 Promoter Forward TATTTCTCTGTCACCCGGCC; 3′ M13 Reverse CAGGAAACAGCTATGAC
Resource information
  A portion of this plasmid was derived from a plasmid made by: LexA TF from FRP880 (Addgene plasmid # 58437).
Terms and licenses: Academic/Nonprofit Terms; Industry Terms: Not Available to Industry
Depositor comments: Linearize plasmid with AscI for integration into the yeast genome. See Gnuegge et al., 2016 (https://pubmed.ncbi.nlm.nih.gov/26647923/) for details.
How to cite: pRG705_lexO-AsiSI_LexA-TF_LEU2MX was a gift from Lorraine Symington (Addgene plasmid # 154817 ; http://n2t.net/addgene:154817 ; RRID:Addgene_154817)
