[The description below was written by a language model from this plasmid's Addgene catalogue record and pLannotate feature annotations shown in this document.]
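Description:
pRG705_lexO-AsiSI_LexA-TF_LEU2MX is a 9.7 kb yeast expression plasmid built on the pRG205MX backbone and designed for integration into the Saccharomyces cerevisiae genome rather than episomal maintenance. No yeast replication origin is annotated, and the depositor notes that the plasmid is linearized with AscI before transformation. Integrants are selected by leucine prototrophy through the LEU2 marker. The short fragments of yeast sequence flanking the marker region in the feature table probably belong to the LEU2 locus segments of the backbone, although the record does not define the homology arms. In E. coli the plasmid is propagated at high copy from a ColE1/pUC-type origin with ampicillin resistance (bla).

The payload is a self-contained, two-gene inducible system. The first cassette encodes the AsiSI restriction endonuclease from Arthrobacter sp., carrying a C-terminal nuclear localization signal and FLAG epitope. It is driven by a synthetic promoter made of four lexA operator sites fused to the CYC1 core promoter and is closed by a CYC1 terminator. The AsiSI coding region itself is not called by the automated annotation, which detects only the FLAG fragment and the terminator. The second cassette uses the constitutive ACT1 promoter to express LexA-ER-B112, a synthetic transcription factor combining the bacterial LexA DNA-binding protein, an estrogen receptor ligand-binding domain (annotated as ERT2 by similarity) and the B112 activation domain, also followed by a CYC1 terminator. Factors of this design are hormone-gated: estrogen binding lets the factor activate the lexO promoter, switching on AsiSI. The construct is intended for inducible AsiSI expression to generate DNA double-strand breaks at defined genomic sites in yeast.
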