Features (pLannotate 1.2.2; 21 found; start..end, strand, type, name):
    390..408     -  promoter       T7 promoter: promoter for bacteriophage T7 RNA polymerase
    411..489     +  CDS            lacZα (fragment): LacZα fragment of β-galactosidase; lacZ fragment
    488..1006    +  CDS            RLP7 (fragment): RLP7_YEAST - Also known as RPL7. Experimental evidence at protein level: Swiss-Prot protein existence level 1. Involved in the biogenesis of the 60S ribosomal subunit. May act as a specificity factor that binds precursor rRNAs and tethers the enzymes that carry out the early 5' to 3' exonucleolytic reactions that generate the mature rRNAs. From Saccharomyces cerevisiae (strain ATCC 204508 / S288c) (Baker's yeast).
   1527..2606    +  CDS            LEU2: LEU3_YEAST - Experimental evidence at protein level: Swiss-Prot protein existence level 1. Catalyzes the oxidation of 3-carboxy-2-hydroxy-4- methylpentanoate (3-isopropylmalate) to 3-carboxy-4-methyl-2- oxopentanoate. The product decarboxylates to 4-methyl-2 oxopentanoate. From Saccharomyces cerevisiae (strain ATCC 204508 / S288c) (Baker's yeast).
   3068..3172    +  promoter       AmpR promoter: bla
   3173..4033    +  CDS            AmpR: β-lactamase; bla; confers resistance to ampicillin, carbenicillin, and related antibiotics
   4212..4800    +  rep_origin     ori: high-copy-number ColE1/pMB1/pBR322/pUC origin of replication
   4983..5034    +  CDS            lacI (fragment): lac repressor; lacI; The lac repressor binds to the lac operator to inhibit transcription in E. coli. This inhibition can be relieved by adding lactose or isopropyl-β-D-thiogalactopyranoside (IPTG).
   5046..5150    +  CDS            YC021_YEAST (fragment): Protein predicted: Swiss-Prot protein existence level 4. From Saccharomyces cerevisiae (strain ATCC 204508 / S288c) (Baker's yeast).
   5230..5246    +  protein_bind   lac operator: The lac repressor binds to the lac operator to inhibit transcription in E. coli. This inhibition can be relieved by adding lactose or isopropyl-β-D-thiogalactopyranoside (IPTG). lac repressor encoded by lacI
   5291..5309    +  promoter       T3 promoter: promoter for bacteriophage T3 RNA polymerase
   5333..5350    +  promoter       LEU2 promoter (fragment): S. cerevisiae LEU2
   5472..5721    -  terminator     CYC1 terminator: S. cerevisiae CYC1; transcription terminator for CYC1
   5852..5953    -  CDS            yjaG (fragment): YJAG_ECOLI - Protein predicted: Swiss-Prot protein existence level 4. From Escherichia coli (strain K12).
   5948..6100    -  CDS            fadB (fragment): FADB_ECOLI - Also known as oldB. Experimental evidence at protein level: Swiss-Prot protein existence level 1. Involved in the aerobic and anaerobic degradation of long- chain fatty acids via beta-oxidation cycle. Catalyzes the formation of 3-oxoacyl-CoA from enoyl-CoA via L-3-hydroxyacyl-CoA. It can also use D-3-hydroxyacyl-CoA and cis-3-enoyl-CoA as substrate. From Escherichia coli (strain K12).
   6188..7123    -  CDS            ERT2: mutated ligand-binding domain of the human estrogen receptor (Feil et al., 1997)
   7142..7747    -  CDS            lexA: LEXA_ECOLI - Also known as exrA, spr, tsl, umuA. Experimental evidence at protein level: Swiss-Prot protein existence level 1. Represses a number of genes involved in the response to DNA damage (SOS response), including recA and lexA. Binds to the 16 bp palindromic sequence 5'-CTGTATATATATACAG-3'. In the presence of single- stranded DNA, RecA interacts with LexA causing an autocatalytic cleavage which disrupts the DNA-binding part of LexA, leading to derepression of the SOS regulon and eventually DNA repair. Implicated in hydroxy radical-mediated cell death induced by hydroxyurea treatment (Pu
   7748..7778    -  misc_feature   MCS (fragment): pBluescript multiple cloning site
   8417..8666    -  terminator     CYC1 terminator: S. cerevisiae CYC1; transcription terminator for CYC1
   8716..8742    -  CDS            3xFLAG (fragment): three tandem FLAG® epitope tags, followed by an enterokinase cleavage site
   9628..2       -  misc_feature   MCS (fragment) (across the origin): pBluescript multiple cloning site
>Addgene plasmid #154817 | pRG705_lexO-AsiSI_LexA-TF_LEU2MX | addgene full sequence | sequence record 309477 | Addgene NGS Result
GTATAGAAGTATAGTAATTTATGCTGCAAAGGTCCTAATGTATAAGGAAAGAAGAGAAAAGAAGAAAACA
AGAGTTTTATATACATACAGAGCACATGCTCTAGACCCTGGGTGTATATACAGTTATGCTGTGAGTATAT
ACAGCACCTAGACCCTGGGTGTATATACAGTTATGCTGTGAGTATATACAGCACCTAGACCCTGGGTGTA
TATACAGTTATGCTGTGAGTATATACAGCACCTAGACCCTGGGTGTATATACAGTTATGCTGTGAGTATA
TACAGCACCTAGGGAGCTCCAATTCGCCCTATAGGCGGCCGCGAAAAGAAATATAGTCTTCAAGGTTATA
TTATACAGGTTTATATATTATTCTGTTTCTCCAATTCGCCCTATAGTGAGTCGTATTACAATTCACTGGC
CGTCGTTTTACAACGTCGTGACTGGGAAAACCCTGGCGTTACCCAACTTAATCGCCTTGCAGCACATCCG
ATCGCTGTGAAGATCCCAGCAAAGGCTTACAAAGTGTTATCTCTTTTGAGACTTGTTGAGTTGAACACTG
GTGTTTTCATCAAACTTACCAAGGACGTGTACCCATTGTTGAAACTTGTATCACCATATATTGTTATCGG
ACAACCTTCACTTGCATCTATCCGTTCTTTAATCCAAAAGAGAACTAGAATAATGTGGCAAAGGCCAGAA
GATAAAGAACCAAAAGAGATAATCTTGAATGACAACAATATCGTTGAAGAGAAATTAGGTGATGAAGGTG
TCATTTGTATCGAGGAAATCATCCATGAGATTTCGACGTTGGGCGAAAATTTCTCGAAATGTACTTTCTT
CCTATTACCATTCAAATTGAACAGAGAAGTCAGTGGATTCGGTGCCATCTCCCGTTTGAATAAACTGAAA
ATGCGCGAACAAAACAAGAAGACTCGTCAAATTTCAAACGCTGCCACGGCTCCAGTTATCCAAGTAGACA
TCGACTCAATGATTTCCAAGTTGAATTGATTAACTATAAAAGGAAAATATCTGTACAATAGACATCGGGC
TCCCATTGGCCCTACCCACAGATGTAGAAATACATTACTCTATTCACTACTGCATTTAGTTATGTTTAAC
ATTTGATATAGCAGACGCTACCGCCAGGCACAATATATTCCCCTTCCCTCTTGCCATTCGCTGTACTTGT
GGTAGATTCCAATTCAGCGCAGTCACGTGCTAGTAATCACCGCATTTTTTTCTTTTCCTTTCAGGCTAAA
ACCGGTTCCGGGCCTGATCCCTGCACTCATTTTCTAACGGAAAACCTTCAGAAGCATAACTACCCATTCC
AGTTTAGAGTCATGACAGGTTCAACATCAGATGCTTCATATACTTTTATATATTGAATTATATAAATATA
TCTATGTACTCTAAGTAAGTACATCTGCTTTAACGCATTCCTACATTTGCTTCGATTTATTTTTATTGTT
GATACCTATTTGAAGAAGTAAAAAGTATCCCACACTACACAGATTATACCATGTCTAAGAATATCGTTGT
CCTACCGGGTGATCACGTCGGTAAAGAAGTTACTGACGAAGCTATTAAGGTCTTGAATGCCATTGCTGAA
GTCCGTCCAGAAATTAAGTTCAATTTCCAACATCACTTGATCGGGGGTGCTGCCATCGATGCCACTGGCA
CTCCTTTACCAGATGAAGCTCTTGAAGCCTCTAAGAAAGCCGATGCTGTCTTACTAGGTGCTGTTGGTGG
TCCAAAATGGGGTACGGGCGCAGTTAGACCAGAACAAGGTCTATTGAAGATCAGAAAGGAATTGGGTCTA
TACGCCAACTTGAGACCATGTAACTTTGCTTCTGATTCTTTACTAGATCTTTCTCCTTTGAAGCCTGAAT
ATGCAAAGGGTACTGATTTCGTCGTCGTTAGAGAATTGGTTGGTGGTATCTACTTTGGTGAAAGAAAAGA
AGATGAAGGTGACGGAGTTGCTTGGGACTCTGAGAAATACAGTGTTCCTGAAGTTCAAAGAATTACAAGA
ATGGCTGCTTTCTTGGCATTGCAACAAAACCCACCATTACCAATCTGGTCTCTTGACAAGGCTAACGTGC
TTGCCTCTTCCAGATTGTGGAGAAAGACTGTTGAAGAAACCATCAAGACTGAGTTCCCACAATTAACTGT
TCAGCACCAATTGATCGACTCTGCTGCTATGATTTTGGTTAAATCACCAACTAAGCTAAACGGTGTTGTT
ATTACCAACAACATGTTTGGTGATATTATCTCCGATGAAGCCTCTGTTATTCCAGGTTCTTTGGGTTTAT
TACCTTCTGCATCTCTAGCTTCCCTACCTGACACTAACAAGGCATTCGGTTTGTACGAACCATGTCATGG
TTCTGCCCCAGATTTACCAGCAAACAAGGTTAACCCAATTGCTACCATCTTATCTGCAGCTATGATGTTG
AAGTTATCCTTGGATTTGGTTGAAGAAGGTAGGGCTCTTGAAGAAGCTGTTAGAAATGTCTTGGATGCAG
GTGTCAGAACCGGTGACCTTGGTGGTTCTAACTCTACCACTGAGGTTGGCGATGCTATCGCCAAGGCTGT
CAAGGAAATCTTGGCTTAAAGAGTCTTTTGTAACGACCCCGTCTCCACCAACTTGGTATGCTTGAAATCT
CAAGGCCATTACACATTCAGTTATGTGAACGAAAGGTCTTTATTTAACGTAGCATAAACTAAATAATACA
GGTTCCGGTTAGCCTGCGGATCATATGCGACACGAAATTACAAAATGGAATATGTTCATAGGGTAGACGA
AACTATATACGCAATCTACATACATTTATCAAGAAGGAGAAAAAGGAGGATGTAAAGGAATACAGGTAAG
CAAATTGATACTAATGGCTCAACGTGATAAGGAAAAAGAATTGCACTTTAACATTAATATTGACAAGGAG
GAGGGCACCACACAAAAAGTTAGGCGCGCCAGAGTTAATTAATAGCAGTTCGCAAAATCGTTCGCTTCGC
AAATGTTGCTAATGCCGCGTTCTTTCGACGTCAGGTGGCACTTTTCGGGGAAATGTGCGCGGAACCCCTA
TTTGTTTATTTTTCTAAATACATTCAAATATGTATCCGCTCATGAGACAATAACCCTGATAAATGCTTCA
ATAATATTGAAAAAGGAAGAGTATGAGTATTCAACATTTCCGTGTCGCCCTTATTCCCTTTTTTGCGGCA
TTTTGCCTTCCTGTTTTTGCTCACCCAGAAACGCTGGTGAAAGTAAAAGATGCTGAAGATCAGTTGGGTG
CACGAGTGGGTTACATCGAACTGGATCTCAACAGCGGTAAGATCCTTGAGAGTTTTCGCCCCGAAGAACG
TTTTCCAATGATGAGCACTTTTAAAGTTCTGCTATGTGGCGCGGTATTATCCCGTATTGACGCCGGGCAA
GAGCAACTCGGTCGCCGCATACACTATTCTCAGAATGACTTGGTTGAGTACTCACCAGTCACAGAAAAGC
ATCTTACGGATGGCATGACAGTAAGAGAATTATGCAGTGCTGCCATAACCATGAGTGATAACACTGCGGC
CAACTTACTTCTGACAACCATCGGAGGACCGAAGGAGCTAACCGCTTTTTTGCACAACATGGGGGATCAT
GTAACTCGCCTTGATCGTTGGGAACCGGAGCTGAATGAAGCCATACCAAACGACGAGCGTGACACCACGA
TGCCTGTAGCAATGGCAACAACGTTGCGCAAACTATTAACTGGCGAACTACTTACTCTAGCTTCCCGGCA
ACAATTAATAGACTGGATGGAGGCGGATAAAGTTGCAGGACCACTTCTGCGCTCGGCCCTTCCGGCTGGC
TGGTTTATTGCTGATAAATCTGGAGCCGGTGAGCGTGGGTCTCGCGGTATCATTGCAGCACTGGGGCCAG
ATGGTAAGCCCTCCCGTATCGTAGTTATCTACACGACGGGGAGTCAGGCAACTATGGATGAACGAAATAG
ACAGATCGCTGAGATAGGTGCCTCACTGATTAAGCATTGGTAACTGTCAGACCAAGTTTACTCATATATA
CTTTAGATTGATTTAAAACTTCATTTTTAATTTAAAAGGATCTAGGTGAAGATCCTTTTTGATAATCTCA
TGACCAAAATCCCTTAACGTGAGTTTTCGTTCCACTGAGCGTCAGACCCCGTAGGTTTAAACAAAAGATC
AAAGGATCTTCTTGAGATCCTTTTTTTCTGCGCGTAATCTGCTGCTTGCAAACAAAAAAACCACCGCTAC
CAGCGGTGGTTTGTTTGCCGGATCAAGAGCTACCAACTCTTTTTCCGAAGGTAACTGGCTTCAGCAGAGC
GCAGATACCAAATACTGTTCTTCTAGTGTAGCCGTAGTTAGGCCACCACTTCAAGAACTCTGTAGCACCG
CCTACATACCTCGCTCTGCTAATCCTGTTACCAGTGGCTGCTGCCAGTGGCGATAAGTCGTGTCTTACCG
GGTTGGACTCAAGACGATAGTTACCGGATAAGGCGCAGCGGTCGGGCTGAACGGGGGGTTCGTGCACACA
GCCCAGCTTGGAGCGAACGACCTACACCGAACTGAGATACCTACAGCGTGAGCTATGAGAAAGCGCCACG
CTTCCCGAAGGGAGAAAGGCGGACAGGTATCCGGTAAGCGGCAGGGTCGGAACAGGAGAGCGCACGAGGG
AGCTTCCAGGGGGAAACGCCTGGTATCTTTATAGTCCTGTCGGGTTTCGCCACCTCTGACTTGAGCGTCG
ATTTTTGTGATGCTCGTCAGGGGGGCGGAGCCTATGGAAAAACGCCAGCAACGCGGCCTTTTTACGGTTC
CTGGCCTTTTGCTGGCCTTTTGCTCACATGTTCTTTCCTGCGTTATCCCCTGATTCTGTGGATAACCGTA
TTACCGCCTTTGAGTGAGCTGATACCGCTCGCCGCAGCCGAACGACCGAGCGCAGCGAGTCAGTGAGCGA
GGAAGCGGAAGAGCGCCCAATACGCAAACCGCCTCTCCCCGCGCGTTGGCCGATTCATTAATGCCTGCAG
GAAGAGGCGCGCCAAGATGCAAACCGAATAAGTATTTCAAAGTTGCATTTGCCTTAGCCGTCCTGACACC
ATTGGCTATTTGGATATTTTATATTGACTTTCGTGTACATTGATCACATCGACTGTTCTATTGGCAAATG
AACCACGGGCATTGACTATTTTTCAGGTTACTACTATATATTACAGCTGTTGTGAGCGGATAACAATTTC
ACACAGGAAACAGCTATGACCATGATTACGCCAAGCTCGAAATTAACCCTCACTAAAGGGAACAAAAGCT
GGGTACAAGTGACAATATATATATATATATATAATAACGACATCGTTATCTGTAAATACGGCCGAAGCTG
GGTACCAAGCAGACGCTACTAAGGAAAACAACAACGGAAGCGATGATGAGAGCGACGATGAGAGTGTAAA
CTGCGAACCTTGCAAATTAAAGCCTTCGAGCGTCCCAAAACCTTCTCAAGCAAGGTTTTCAGTATAATGT
TACATGCGTACACGCGTTTGTACAGAAAAAAAAGAAAAATTTGAAATATAAATAACGTTCTTAATACTAA
CATAACTATTAAAAAAAATAAATAGGGACCTAGACTTCAGGTTGTCTAACTCCTTCCTTTTCGGTTAGAG
CGGATGTGGGAGGAGGGCGTGAATGTAAGCGTGACATAACTAATTACATGATATAGACAAAGGAAAAGGG
GCCTGTCTCGAGGATAAGCTTTAAACGCGTTTAAAGCTTGAAACACAAATCAGTACCACCAGAATGTCTT
TCAGCTCTAAATTCACCAGAGGATCTTCTTTCAGCAACTGGATCGAAATCATCAGCAGATGGAATAGCTT
CTTCGAATTTTTCCAAACCAGAATCGAAATTAACTTTAGCATCTTTAACAGTCAAAGTTTCCCAAATCAA
ATCAGATTGTTGTTCCAAAACACCAATAGCTTCACCCAAAGAAGCAACAGCAGTATCCAATTTATTAACA
GAACCTGGAGCATCGAAAACCAATTCAGCAATACCATCTTCCAACCAATCCAAATACAAAGTATCACCTT
TATACAACATATCAGTTTCTTGGATTCTCAAAGTAATACCTGGAAATTCGCCCGCGGTGCTGTTATCGTT
GCCCGGCAGATCCTGCATGATATCGACTGTGGCAGGGAAACCCTCTGCCTCCCCCGTGATGTAATACTTT
TGCAAGGAATGCGATGAAGTAGAGCCCGCAGTGGCCAAGTGGCTTTGGTCCGTCTCCTCCACGGATGCCC
CTCCACGGCTAGTGGGCGCATGTAGGCGGTGGGCGTCCAGCATCTCCAGCAGCAGGTCATAGAGGGGCAC
CACGTTCTTGCACTTCATGCTGTACAGATGCTCCATGCCTTTGTTACTCATGTGCCTGATGTGGGAGAGG
ATGAGGAGGAGCTGGGCCAGCCGCTGGTGCTGCTGCTGCAGGGTCAGGCCTGCCTTGGCCATCAGGTGGA
TCAAAGTGTCTGTGATCTTGTCCAGGACTCGGTGGATATGGTCCTTCTCTTCCAGAGACTTCAGGGTGCT
GGACAGAAATGTGTACACTCCAGAATTAAGCAAAATAATAGATTTGAGGCACACAAACTCCTCTCCCTGC
AGATTCATCATGCGGAACCGAGATGATGTAGCCAGCAGCATGTCGAAGATCTCCACCATGCCCTCTACAC
ATTTTCCCTGGTTCCTGTCCAAGAGCAAGTTAGGAGCAAACAGTAGCTTCACTGGGTGCTCCATGGAGCG
CCAGACGAGACCAATCATCAGGATCTCTAACCAGGCACATTCTAGAAGGTGGACCTGATCATGGAGGGTC
AAATCCACAAAGCCTGGCACCCTCTTCGCCCAGTTGATCATGTGAACCAGCTCCCTGTCTGCCAGGTTGG
TCAGTAAGCCCATCATCGAAGCTTCACTGAAGGGTCTGGTAGGATCATACTCGGAATAGAGTATGGGGGG
CTCAGCATCCAACAAGGCACTGACCATCTGGTCGGCCGTCAGGGACAAGGCCAGGCTGTTCTTCTTAGAG
CGTTTGATCATGAGCGGGCTTGGCCAAAGGTTGGCAGCTCTCATGTCTCCAGCAGAGATATCCTTAGAAC
CCAGCCAGTCGCCGTTGCGAATAACCCCAACCGCCAGCCCTTCAATGGTGAAGCTCTGCTGACGAAGATC
TACGACAATTGGTTTAAACTCGCTATTTTCTGGCAACAGTTCGACTTTATTGCCCTGTTTTTTCAGGCGC
TTAACGGTAACCTCGTCATCAATACGTGCGACAACGACCTGACCGTTACGTACATCCTGAGTTTTATGCA
CTGCCAGCAAGTCACCATCCATAATGCCGATGTCTTTCATCGACATCCCGCTGACGCGCAGCAGGAAATC
AGCATTCGGCTTGAATAAGGAAGGATCGACCTGATAATGACCTTCAATATGCTGTTGCGCCAGAAGTGGT
TCACCGGCAGCCACACGACCTACCAGCGGCAACCCTTCTTCCTCTTCCTGCAACAGACGAATCCCGCGTG
ATGCGCCGGAAACAATTTCAATAACGCCTTTGCGTGCCAGCGCCTTCAGATGTTCTTCAGCCGCGTTTGG
GGAACGGAACCCCAAACGCTGCGCGATTTCCGCACGCGTCGGCGGCATACCTGTCTGGCTGATGTGATCA
CGGATGAGATCAAACACCTCTTGTTGCCTGGCCGTTAACGCTTTCATGAATTCCTGCAGCCCGGGGGATC
CACTAGTTGTTAATTCAGTAAATTTTCGATCTTGGGAAGAAAAAAGCAGTAAGCGTGAAAAATCTAAAAG
CTGATGTAGTAGAAGATCCTATTCTTTAACAAAGATTGACCTTTTCTTTTTCTTCTTGGTTTGAGTAGAA
AGGGGAAGGAAGAATACAAGAGAGAGGAAAAAAAGGAAGATAAAAAGAGAGCGTGATATAAATGAATATA
TATTAAACAAGAGAGATTGGGAAGGAAAGGATCAAACAAACCCAAAAATATTTCAAAAAGGAGAGAGAGA
GGCGAGTTTGGTTTCAAAACGGTTTATTTATTTATGCAAGAGGACGTGGAAGAAAAAGAAGAAGGAAGAA
AAAAATTTGAAAGAAAAAAACGCGTGGCGGGTAAAGAAGAAAATGGAAAATAGAGGCCGGGTGACAGAGA
AATATTGAGGGTTAATTGGAAAATATGTTAGGGTGAGGCATATGTTTTTAAGGGTTTTGAGGATCCGATA
AGGAAGAATGTAGGTTAAATGTTGTGCATTAATTGCTGTGGCAGCTTACCCGCTTCTCTAGAGCGGCCGA
AGCTGGGTACCAAGCAGACGCTACTAAGGAAAACAACAACGGAAGCGATGATGAGAGCGACGATGAGAGT
GTAAACTGCGAACCTTGCAAATTAAAGCCTTCGAGCGTCCCAAAACCTTCTCAAGCAAGGTTTTCAGTAT
AATGTTACATGCGTACACGCGTTTGTACAGAAAAAAAAGAAAAATTTGAAATATAAATAACGTTCTTAAT
ACTAACATAACTATTAAAAAAAATAAATAGGGACCTAGACTTCAGGTTGTCTAACTCCTTCCTTTTCGGT
TAGAGCGGATGTGGGAGGAGGGCGTGAATGTAAGCGTGACATAACTAATTACATGATATAGACAAAGGAA
AAGGGGCCTGTCTCGAGGTTAGTTAGTTAAAGCTTCTTGTCGTCGTCATCCTTGTAGTCGATATCAACTT
TTCTCTTCTTCTTTGGCAACATAACTTGATCGGTTTCGTCGATCAAGTGTCTTTGTCTATCAGACAAGAT
CAACCTGTATCTGGCGGATCTAATAACTTCAATTTCGGAGGCAATTGGAGTAGCATTAAACTCCAACAGG
TTCAGAACGGAATCTCTATCAACCTTAATGGTCATGGGTCTGAACTCATGTTCAGCAAAGTATCTATTGG
CGAAAGCAACTTGAGTAGCAATTTGAACTCTGTTAACTGGATCAGCAACAGCCTTAGCTTCAACTGGAAT
AATAACTGGAACTTCATCATCTCTAACGGCAACAGCAACATTAACTTCATCCAATTCAGCTTGACCAACA
CCTGGAACAGATTTTCTAACATGGGACCTCAATCTGTAAACGGTCAAACCAGTAAAATGTTGCCACAAGT
TACAGTAACCAGCAACCATCAAAATAGCTTGTTCATCCATATCAGCCAAATGTTCTGGCAGCAATCTTCT
AACTGGATTTGGAGTCAAATCCAAGGCTTCAATTGGTCTAGTGTTTGGCAAATCAATAACGGTGGAGGAG
GCTTGTTCAAATCTATATCTACCTCTACCAGCTTGGGTCAAAACGTAGAAACCCAATTCCAAAATTTCGG
CTGGCAAAACAGTTCTGGATCTCATTCTGTAGATAACATCAGCAGCGTTTCTAACAACGATACCCAATGC
AGCAGCAGCATCTCTAATATCATCCAAGGTGAACTCAACAACAGTATCACCAGTCTTGTATCTCAAAGCG
AAAACGTATCTCAAGATTGGGACGTAAACCTTAGAAGTCAAACCATGAGATTGCAACAAACGACCATCAC
CAGAAATTGGGTTCAATTGATCGATAGATTCACCCATGAATTCCTGCAGCCCGGGGGATCCACTA
